Addgene plasmid #26125: I-SceI pB 5UAS::ZfSyGCaMP2
Depositing lab: Leon Lagnado. Publication: A genetically encoded reporter of synaptic activity in vivo. Dreosti E, Odermatt B, Dorostkar MM, Lagnado L. Nat Methods. 2009 Dec . 6(12):883-9. 10.1038/nmeth.1399 PubMed 19898484.
Backbone
  Vector backbone: pBluescript II (KS)
  Backbone manufacturer: Stratagene
  Backbone size w/o insert (bp): 3585
  Vector type: Zebrafish expression
Growth in bacteria
  Bacterial resistance: Ampicillin, 100 μg/mL
  Growth temperature: 37°C
  Growth strain: DH5alpha
  Copy number: High Copy
Gene/Insert
  Gene/Insert name: Synaptophysin GCaMP2 (alt name: SyGCaMP2)
  Species: D. rerio (zebrafish)
  Insert size (bp): 2262
  Entrez Gene: sypb (a.k.a. zgc:136469, zgc:92837)
  Tag / fusion protein: GCaMP2 (C terminal on insert)
  Cloning method: Restriction Enzyme; 5′ cloning site EcoRV (destroyed during cloning)
  Sequencing primers: 5′ M13-F
Resource information
  A portion of this plasmid was derived from a plasmid made by: Reference the following (for GCaMP2) when using this plasmid, along with the original article: Tallini YN, Ohkura M, Choi B-R, Ji J, Imoto K, Doran R, Lee J, Plan P, Wilson J, Xin H-B, Sanbe A, Gulick J, Mathai J, Robbins J, Salama G, Nakai J, Kotlikoff MI (2006) Imaging cellular signals in the heart in vivo: Cardiac expression of the high signal Ca2+ indicator G-CaMP2. Proc. Natl. Acad. Sci. USA 103, 4753-4758.
Terms and licenses: Academic/Nonprofit Terms; Industry Terms: Not Available to Industry
Depositor comments: At both ends of the multiple cloning site of the original pBluescript II KS+, a I-SceI recognition site was cloned replacing the BssHII cutting sequence. In the map, ORF frame 3 (1107-3368): zebrafish SyGCaMP2. Also, 5UAS is located 668-1034.
How to cite: I-SceI pB 5UAS::ZfSyGCaMP2 was a gift from Leon Lagnado (Addgene plasmid # 26125 ; http://n2t.net/addgene:26125 ; RRID:Addgene_26125)
