[The description below was written by a language model from this plasmid's Addgene catalogue record and pLannotate feature annotations shown in this document.]
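Description:
I-SceI pB 5UAS::ZfSyGCaMP2 is a zebrafish expression and transgenesis plasmid built on pBluescript II KS. It is propagated in E. coli at high copy through the pUC-type ColE1 origin and selected with ampicillin via the β-lactamase gene. The backbone also retains the f1 phage origin and remnants of the lacZα/lac promoter region. According to the depositor, an I-SceI meganuclease recognition site was introduced at each end of the original multiple cloning site, replacing the BssHII sites. The whole expression cassette is therefore flanked by I-SceI sites, an arrangement commonly used for meganuclease-assisted integration of transgenes into the fish genome.

The cassette begins with five tandem Gal4-binding UAS elements. These are followed by a sequence annotated as the Drosophila hsp70 promoter, which presumably supplies the basal promoter, so expression depends on Gal4 provided by a driver line or co-expressed construct. This drives a 2262 bp open reading frame encoding zebrafish synaptophysin (sypb) fused at its C terminus to the calcium indicator GCaMP2. An SV40 polyadenylation signal, with an adjacent SV40 large T fragment, follows the reading frame. The automated annotation labels the two halves of the fusion by homology as rat synaptophysin and a GCaMP6f fragment, but the catalogue record identifies them as the zebrafish protein and GCaMP2.

Synaptophysin is a synaptic vesicle membrane protein, so the fusion localises the calcium sensor to presynaptic terminals. The construct thus serves as a genetically encoded reporter of synaptic activity for in vivo imaging in Gal4-defined cell populations.
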