Features (pLannotate 1.2.2; 18 found; start..end, strand, type, name):
     30..458     -  rep_origin     f1 ori (sequence partly withheld): f1 bacteriophage origin of replication; arrow indicates direction of (+) strand synthesis
    463..618     -  CDS            lacZα (fragment): LacZα fragment of β-galactosidase; lacZ fragment
    671..765     +  protein_bind   5X UAS: five tandem copies of the "ScaI site" 17-mer CGGAGTACTGTCCTCCG, an upstream activating sequence (UAS) that efficiently binds yeast Gal4 (Webster et al., 1988; Pfeiffer et al., 2010) GAL4
    784..1022    +  promoter       hsp70 promoter: Drosophila melanogaster hsp70Bb promoter
   1035..1057    +  misc_feature   MCS (fragment): multiple cloning site
   1080..1102    +  misc_feature   MCS (fragment): multiple cloning site
   1107..1994    +  CDS            Syp: SYPH_RAT - Experimental evidence at protein level: Swiss-Prot protein existence level 1. Possibly involved in structural functions as organizing other membrane components or in targeting the vesicles to the plasma membrane. Involved in the regulation of short-term and long-term synaptic plasticity (By similarity). From Rattus norvegicus (Rat).
   2018..3368    +  CDS            GCaMP6f (fragment) (sequence partly withheld): improved fluorescent protein-based calcium sensor (Chen et al., 2013)
   3384..3467    +  CDS            large T antigen (fragment): large T antigen from SV40 (simian virus 40)
   3490..3611    +  polyA_signal   SV40 poly(A) signal: SV40 polyadenylation signal
   3613..3657    +  misc_feature   MCS (fragment): pBluescript multiple cloning site
   3722..3738    -  protein_bind   lac operator: The lac repressor binds to the lac operator to inhibit transcription in E. coli. This inhibition can be relieved by adding lactose or isopropyl-β-D-thiogalactopyranoside (IPTG). lac repressor encoded by lacI
   3746..3776    -  promoter       lac promoter: promoter for the E. coli lac operon
   3791..3812    -  protein_bind   CAP binding site: CAP binding activates transcription in the presence of cAMP. E. coli catabolite activator protein
   3825..3917    -  CDS            lacI (fragment): lac repressor; lacI; The lac repressor binds to the lac operator to inhibit transcription in E. coli. This inhibition can be relieved by adding lactose or isopropyl-β-D-thiogalactopyranoside (IPTG).
   4100..4688    -  rep_origin     ori: high-copy-number ColE1/pMB1/pBR322/pUC origin of replication
   4859..5719    -  CDS            AmpR: β-lactamase; bla; confers resistance to ampicillin, carbenicillin, and related antibiotics
   5720..5824    -  promoter       AmpR promoter: bla
>Addgene plasmid #26125 | I-SceI pB 5UAS::ZfSyGCaMP2 | depositor full sequence | sequence record 12266 | Author sequence
CTAAATTGTAAGCGTTAATATTTTGTTAAAATTCGCGTTAAATTTTTGTTAAATCAGCTCATTTTTTAAC
CAATAGGCCGAAATCGGCAAAATCCCTTATAAATCAAAAGAATAGACCGAGATAGGGT
[37 nt withheld, positions 129-165]
AAAGAACGTGGACTCCAACGTCAAAGG
[49 nt withheld, positions 193-241]
T
[91 nt withheld, positions 243-333]
G
[124 nt withheld, positions 335-458]
CCCATTCGCCATTCAGGCTGCGCAACTGTTGGGAAGGGCGATCGGTGCGGGCCTCTTCGCTATTACGCCA
GCTGGCGAAAGGGGGATGTGCTGCAAGGCGATTAAGTTGGGTAACGCCAGGGTTTTCCCAGTCACGACGT
TGTAAAACGACGGCCAGTGAGCGCGCATTACCCTGTTATCCCTAAAGGGAACAAAAGCTGGAGCTTAATG
GTCGGAGTACTGTCCTCCGAGCGGAGTACTGTCCTCCGAGCGGAGTACTGTCCTCCGAGCGGAGTACTGT
CCTCCGAGCGGAGTACTGTCCTCCGAGCGGAGACTCTAGCGAGCGCCGGAGTATAAATAGAGGCGCTTCG
TCTACGGAGCGACAATTCAATTCAAACAAGCAAAGTGAACACGTCGCTAAGCGAAAGCTAAGCAAATAAA
CAAGCGCAGCTGAACAAGCTAAACAATCTGCAGTAAAGTGCAAGTTAAAGTGAATCAATTAAAAGTAACC
AGCAACCAAGTAAATCAACTGCAACTACTGAAATCTGCCAAGAAGTAATTATTGAATACAAGAAGAGAAC
TCTGAATAGGGAATTGGCTAGCGCTACCGGACTCAGATCCCCCGGGCTGCAGGAATTCGATGCTACCGGA
CTCAGATCTCGAGCCACCATGGATGTTGCCAACCAGTTGGTCGCCACTGGGCAGTTTACAATCGTCAAAC
AGCCATTAGGATTCATCAAAATCTTACAATGGTTCTTTGCCATCTTCGCGTTCGCCACCTGCGGTGGTTA
CTCTGGAGTGTTTCGTATGAGCGTGGAGTGTGAGAACCGCTCAGAGAGTGACCTGAACATTGAGGTTGAG
TTTGCGTACCCGTTCAGACTGCACCAGGTATGGTTTGATGCCCCTACGTGTAAAGGATCAGAACCCGAGC
GACTCTTTCTGGTGGGAGACAACTCTTCCTCAGCAGAGTTCTTCGTCACCATCGGCGTCTTCTCCTTCCT
TTATTCAATGGCAGCCATTTCTGTGTACATCTTCCTGTTGGAGAAATACCGCGAGGGAAACAAAGGAGCT
CAGGCTGATTTCATTGTGACAGCGGTTTTCACCTTCATGTGGCTGGTGAGTTCATCGGCGTGGGCTAAAG
GTCTCTCAGACGTGAAGAGAGCCACCGACCCTGATGACGTCATCAACCTCATCCCTGCGTGCGAACGAGA
GGAAAACCGATGCAAAGAGCTGCACGAACCGGTGGTGTCTGGCCTGAACACATCTGTGGCATTCGGGTTC
TGTAATGTGATCCTATGGGGAGGCAACCTCTGGTTCATCTTCAAGGAAACCGGCTGGATGGCGGCTTTCG
CTGGCACCTACATGCCATCTGGAGAGAAGCAGCCAGCTCCAGACTCCTTCGGCCAGGGCTATGGACAGGA
AGGTTATGGACAGGACCAGTATGCCAGCTCTCAGGGTGGATATCAGCCTGACTACGGCCAGCAGGGTGGA
TATGAAGGCGGTGGATACAATCAAGGAGTGTATGGTCAGGGAGAGCCCACATCCTTCTCCAACGAGGATC
CACCGGTCGCCACCATGCGGGGTTCTCATCATCATCATCATCATGGTATGGCTAGCATGACTGGTGGACA
GCAAATGGGTCGGGATCTGTACGACGATGACGATAAGGATCTCGCCACCATGGTCGACTCATCACGTCGT
AAGTGGAATAAGACAGGTCACGCAGTCAGAGCTATAGGTCGGCTGAGCTCACTCGAGAACGTCTATATCA
TGGCCGACAAGCAGAAGAACGGCATCAAGGCGAACTTCAAGATCCGCCACAACATCGAGGACGGCGGCGT
GCAGCTCGCCTACCACTACCAGCAGAACACCCCCATCGGCGACGGCCCCGTGCTGCTGCCCGACAACCAC
TACCTGAGCACCCAGTCCAAACTTTCGAAAGACCCCAACGAGAAGCGCGATCACATGGTCCTGCTGGAGT
TCGTGACCGCCGCCGGGATCACTCTCGGCATGGACGAGCTGTACAAGGGCGGTACCGGAGGGAGCATGGT
GAGCAAGGGCGAGGAGCTGTTCACCGGGGTGGTGCCCATCCTGGTCGAGCTGGACGGCGACGTAAACGGC
CACAAGTTCAGCGTGTCCGGCGAGGGTGAGGGCGATGCCACCTACGGCAAGCTGACCCTGAAGTTCATCT
GCACCACCGGCAAGCTGCCCGTGCCCTGGCCCACCCTCGTGACCACCCTGACCTACGGCGTGCAGTGCTT
CAGCCGCTACCCCGACCACATGAAGCAGCACGACTTCTTCAAGTCCGCCATGCCCGAAGGCTACATCCAG
GAGCGCACCATCTTCTTCAAGGACGACGGCAACTACAAGACCCGCGCCGAGGTGAAGTTCGAGGGCGACA
CCCTGGTGAACCGCATCGAGCTGAAGGGCATCGACTTCAAGGAGGACGGCAACATCCTGGGGCACAAGCT
GGAGTACAACACGCGT
[438 nt withheld, positions 2925-3362]
AAGTGAGCGGCCGCGACTCTAGATCATAATCAGCCATACCACATTTGTAGAGGTTTTACTTGCTTTAAAA
AACCTCCCACACCTCCCCCTGAACCTGAAACATAAAATGAATGCAATTGTTGTTGTTAACTTGTTTATTG
CAGCTTATAATGGTTACAAATAAAGCAATAGCATCACAAATTTCACAAATAAAGCATTTTTTTCACTGCA
TTCTAGTTGTGGTTTGTCCAAACTCATCAATGTATCTTAAATCAAGCTTATCGATACCGTCGACCTCGAG
GGGGGGCCCGGTACCCAATTACCCTGTTATCCCTAGCGCGCTTGGCGTAATCATGGTCATAGCTGTTTCC
TGTGTGAAATTGTTATCCGCTCACAATTCCACACAACATACGAGCCGGAAGCATAAAGTGTAAAGCCTGG
GGTGCCTAATGAGTGAGCTAACTCACATTAATTGCGTTGCGCTCACTGCCCGCTTTCCAGTCGGGAAACC
TGTCGTGCCAGCTGCATTAATGAATCGGCCAACGCGCGGGGAGAGGCGGTTTGCGTATTGGGCGCTCTTC
CGCTTCCTCGCTCACTGACTCGCTGCGCTCGGTCGTTCGGCTGCGGCGAGCGGTATCAGCTCACTCAAAG
GCGGTAATACGGTTATCCACAGAATCAGGGGATAACGCAGGAAAGAACATGTGAGCAAAAGGCCAGCAAA
AGGCCAGGAACCGTAAAAAGGCCGCGTTGCTGGCGTTTTTCCATAGGCTCCGCCCCCCTGACGAGCATCA
CAAAAATCGACGCTCAAGTCAGAGGTGGCGAAACCCGACAGGACTATAAAGATACCAGGCGTTTCCCCCT
GGAAGCTCCCTCGTGCGCTCTCCTGTTCCGACCCTGCCGCTTACCGGATACCTGTCCGCCTTTCTCCCTT
CGGGAAGCGTGGCGCTTTCTCATAGCTCACGCTGTAGGTATCTCAGTTCGGTGTAGGTCGTTCGCTCCAA
GCTGGGCTGTGTGCACGAACCCCCCGTTCAGCCCGACCGCTGCGCCTTATCCGGTAACTATCGTCTTGAG
TCCAACCCGGTAAGACACGACTTATCGCCACTGGCAGCAGCCACTGGTAACAGGATTAGCAGAGCGAGGT
ATGTAGGCGGTGCTACAGAGTTCTTGAAGTGGTGGCCTAACTACGGCTACACTAGAAGGACAGTATTTGG
TATCTGCGCTCTGCTGAAGCCAGTTACCTTCGGAAAAAGAGTTGGTAGCTCTTGATCCGGCAAACAAACC
ACCGCTGGTAGCGGTGGTTTTTTTGTTTGCAAGCAGCAGATTACGCGCAGAAAAAAAGGATCTCAAGAAG
ATCCTTTGATCTTTTCTACGGGGTCTGACGCTCAGTGGAACGAAAACTCACGTTAAGGGATTTTGGTCAT
GAGATTATCAAAAAGGATCTTCACCTAGATCCTTTTAAATTAAAAATGAAGTTTTAAATCAATCTAAAGT
ATATATGAGTAAACTTGGTCTGACAGTTACCAATGCTTAATCAGTGAGGCACCTATCTCAGCGATCTGTC
TATTTCGTTCATCCATAGTTGCCTGACTCCCCGTCGTGTAGATAACTACGATACGGGAGGGCTTACCATC
TGGCCCCAGTGCTGCAATGATACCGCGAGACCCACGCTCACCGGCTCCAGATTTATCAGCAATAAACCAG
CCAGCCGGAAGGGCCGAGCGCAGAAGTGGTCCTGCAACTTTATCCGCCTCCATCCAGTCTATTAATTGTT
GCCGGGAAGCTAGAGTAAGTAGTTCGCCAGTTAATAGTTTGCGCAACGTTGTTGCCATTGCTACAGGCAT
CGTGGTGTCACGCTCGTCGTTTGGTATGGCTTCATTCAGCTCCGGTTCCCAACGATCAAGGCGAGTTACA
TGATCCCCCATGTTGTGCAAAAAAGCGGTTAGCTCCTTCGGTCCTCCGATCGTTGTCAGAAGTAAGTTGG
CCGCAGTGTTATCACTCATGGTTATGGCAGCACTGCATAATTCTCTTACTGTCATGCCATCCGTAAGATG
CTTTTCTGTGACTGGTGAGTACTCAACCAAGTCATTCTGAGAATAGTGTATGCGGCGACCGAGTTGCTCT
TGCCCGGCGTCAATACGGGATAATACCGCGCCACATAGCAGAACTTTAAAAGTGCTCATCATTGGAAAAC
GTTCTTCGGGGCGAAAACTCTCAAGGATCTTACCGCTGTTGAGATCCAGTTCGATGTAACCCACTCGTGC
ACCCAACTGATCTTCAGCATCTTTTACTTTCACCAGCGTTTCTGGGTGAGCAAAAACAGGAAGGCAAAAT
GCCGCAAAAAAGGGAATAAGGGCGACACGGAAATGTTGAATACTCATACTCTTCCTTTTTCAATATTATT
GAAGCATTTATCAGGGTTATTGTCTCATGAGCGGATACATATTTGAATGTATTTAGAAAAATAAACAAAT
AGGGGTTCCGCGCACATTTCCCCGAAAAGTGCCAC
