>Addgene plasmid #26125 | I-SceI pB 5UAS::ZfSyGCaMP2 | addgene partial sequence | sequence record 31699 | 26125 with EGFP-N
GCTCCTCGCCCTTGCTCACCATGCTCCCTCCGGTACCGCCCTTGTACAGCTCGTCCATGCCGAGAGTGAT
CCCGGCGGCGGTCACGAACTCCAGCAGGACCATGTGATCGCGCTTCTCGTTGGGGTCTTTCGAAAGTTTG
GACTGGGTGCTCAGGTAGTGGTTGTCGGGCAGCAGCACGGGGCCGTCGCCGATGGGGGTGTTCTGCTGGT
AGTGGTAGGCGAGCTGCACGCCGCCGTCCTCGATGTTGTGGCGGATCTTGAAGTTCGCCTTGATGCCGTT
CTTCTGCTTGTCGGCCATGATATAGACGTTCTCGAGTGAGCTCAGCCGACCTATAGCTCTGACTGCGTGA
CCTGTCTTATTCCACTTACGACGTGATGAGTCGACCATGGTGGCGAGATCCTTATCGTCATCGTCGTACA
GATCCCGACCCATTTGCTGTCCACCAGTCATGCTAGCCATACCATGATGATGATGATGATGAGAACCCCG
CATGGTGGCGACCGGTGGATCCTCGTTGGAGAAGGATGTGGGCTCTCCCTGACCATACACTCCTTGATTG
TATCCACCGCCTTCATATCCACCCTGCTGGCCGTAGTCAGGCTGATATCCACCCTGAGAGCTGGCATACT
GGTCCTGTCCATAACCTTCCTGTCCATAGCCCTGGCCGAAGGAGTCTGGAGCTGGCTGCTTCTCTCCAGA
TGGCATGTAGGTGCCAGCGAAAGCCGCCATCCAGCCGGTTTCCTTGAAGATGAACCAGANGTTGCCTCCC
CATAGGATCACATTACAGAACCCGAATGCCACAGATGTGTTCAGGCCAGACACCACCGGTTCGTGCAGCT
CTTTGCATCGGTTTTCCTCTCGTTCGCACGCAGGGATGAG
